>Addgene plasmid #203134 | Salsa-BC293-P4B1 | depositor full sequence | sequence record 398848 | Salsa-BC293-P4B1 sequence 5115 bps
AGCGCCCAATACGCAAACCGCCTCTCCCCGCGCGTTGGCCGATTCATTAATGCAGTCGAGGGATCTCCAT
AAGAGAAGAGGGACAGCTATGACTGGGAGTAGTCAGGAGAGGAGGAAAAATCTGGCTAGTAAAACATGTA
AGGAAAATTTTAGGGATGTTAAAGAAAAAAATAACACAAAACAAAATATAAAAAAAATCTAACCTCAAGT
CAAGGCTTTTCTATGGAATAAGGAATGGACAGCAGGGGGCTGTTTCATATACTGATGACCTCTTTATAGC
CAACCTTTGTTCATGGCAGCCAGCATATGGGCATATGTTGCCAAACTCTAAACCAAATACTCATTCTGAT
GTTTTAAATGATTTGCCCTCCCATATGTCCTTCCGAGTGAGAGACACAAAAAATTCCAACACACTATTGC
AATGAAAATAAATTTCCTTTATTAGCCAGAAGTCAGATGCTCAAGGGGCTTCATGATGTCCCCATAATTT
TTGGCAGAGGGAAAAAGATCGATCTCAGTGGTATTTGTGAGCCAGGGCATTGGCCACACCAGCCACCACC
TTCTGATAGGCAGCCTGCACCTGAGGAGTGAATTCTTTGCCAAAATGATGAGACAGCACAACAACCAGCA
CGTTGCCCAGGAGCTGTAGGAAAGAGAAGAAGGCATGAACATGGTTAGCAGAGGGGCCCGGTTTGGACTC
AGAGTATTTTATCCTCATCTCAAACAGTGTATATCATTGTAACCATAAAGAGAAAGGCAGGATGATGACC
AGGGTGTAGTTGTTTCTACCAATAAGAATATTTCCACGCCAGCCAGAATTTATATGCAGAAATATTCTAC
CTTATCATTTAATTATAACAATTGTTCTCTAAAACTGTGCTGAAGTACAATATAATATACCCTGATTGCC
TTGAAAAAAAAGTGATTAGAGAAAGTACTTACAATCTGACAAATAAACAAAAGTGAATTTAAAAATTCGT
TACAAATGCAAGCTAAAGTTTAACGAAAAAGTTACAGAAAATGAAAAGAAAATAAGAGGAGACAATGGTT
GTCAACAGAGTAGAAAGTGAAAGAAACAAAATTATCATGAGGGTCCATGGTGATACAAGGGACATCTTCC
CATTCTAAACAACACCCTGAAAACTTTGCCCCCTCCATATAACATGAATTTTACAATAGCGAAAAAGAAA
GAACAATCAAGGGTCCCCAAACTCACCCTGAAGTTCTCAGCTCTAGAGATATCGTCGAGGCCGCGCTAGC
GTTTAAACTGTCGACCTTAATTAAGAGATCTGCTCGAGGCGCGTCAGCTGACTAGAGGATCCCCGGGTAC
CGAGCTCGAATTCGGGGCCGCGGAGGCTGGATCGGTCCCGGTGTCTTCTATGGAGGTCAAAACAGCGTGG
ATGGCGTCTCCAGGCGATCTGACGGTTCACTAAACGAGCTCTGCTTATATAGGCCTCCCACCGTACACGC
CTACCTCGACCCGGGTACCGAGCTCGACTTTCACTTTTCTCTATCACTGATAGGGAGTGGTAAACTCGAC
TTTCACTTTTCTCTATCACTGATAGGGAGTGGTAAACTCGACTTTCACTTTTCTCTATCACTGATAGGGA
GTGGTAAACTCGACTTTCACTTTTCTCTATCACTGATAGGGAGTGGTAAACTCGACTTTCACTTTTCTCT
ATCACTGATAGGGAGTGGTAAACTCGACCTATATAAGCAGAGCTCGTTTAGTGAACCGTCAGATCGCCTG
GAGACGCCATCCACGCTGTTTTGACCTCCATAGAAGACACCGGGACCGATCCAGCCTCCGCGGCCCCGAA
TTCCTGCAGCGGCCGCTCTAGAACTAGTGGATCCCCGCGGATGGTGAGCAAGGGCGAGGAGCTGTTCACC
GGGGTGGTGCCCATCCTGGTCGAGCTGGACGGCGACGTAAACGGCCACAAGTTCAGCGTGTCCGGCGAGG
GCGAGGGCGATGCCACCTACGGCAAGCTGACCCTGAAGTTCATCTGCACCACCGGCAAGCTGCCCGTGCC
CTGGCCCACCCTCGTGACCACCCTGACCTACGGCGTGCAGTGCTTCAGCCGCTACCCCGACCACATGAAG
CAGCACGACTTCTTCAAGTCCGCCATGCCCGAAGGCTACGTCCAGGAGCGCACCATCTTCTTCAAGGACG
ACGGCAACTACAAGACCCGCGCCGAGGTGAAGTTCGAGGGCGACACCCTGGTGAACCGCATCGAGCTGAA
GGGCATCGACTTCAAGGAGGACGGCAACATCCTGGGGCACAAGCTGGAGTACAACTACAACAGCCACAAC
GTCTATATCATGGCCGACAAGCAGAAGAACGGCATCAAGGTGAACTTCAAGATCCGCCACAACATCGAGG
ACGGCAGCGTGCAGCTCGCCGACCACTACCAGCAGAACACCCCCATCGGCGACGGCCCCGTGCTGCTGCC
CGACAACCACTACCTGAGCACCCAGTCCGCCCTGAGCAAAGACCCCAACGAGAAGCGCGATCACATGGTC
CTGCTGGAGTTCGTGACCGCCGCCGGGATCACTCTCGGCATGGACGAGCTGTACAAGTAAGACAGGTCAA
GAATTCGATATCAAGCTTGTCGACCTAGTTCTAGAGGATCCAGACATGATAAGATACATTGATGAGTTTG
GACAAACCACAACTAGAATGCAGTGAAAAAAATGCTTTATTTGTGAAATTTGTGATGCTATTGCTTTATT
TGTAACCATTATAAGCTGCAATAAACAAGTTAACAACAACAATTGCATTCATTTTATGTTTCAGGTTCAG
GGGGAGGTGTGGGAGGTTTTTTAAAGCAAGTAAAACCTCTACAAATGTGGTATGGCTGATTATGATCCTG
CAAGCCTCGTCGTCCTGGCCGGACCACGCTATCTGTGCAAGGTCCCCGGCCCCGGACGCGCGCTCCATGA
GCAGAGCGCCCGCCGCCGAGGCGAAGACTCGGGCGGCGCCCTGCCCGTCCCACCAGGTCAACAGGCGGTA
ACCGGCCTCTTCATCGGGAATGCGCGCGACCTTCAGCATCGCCGGCATGTCCCCCTGGCGGACGGGAAGT
ATCCAGCTCGACCAAGCTGGCCGCGTCGAGTGAAGACGAAAGGGCCTCGTGATACGCCTATTTTTATAGG
TTAATGTCATGATAATAATGGTTTCTTAGACGTCAGGTGGCACTTTTCGGGGAAATGTGCGCGGAACCCC
TATTTGTTTATTTTTCTAAATACATTCAAATATGTATCCGCTCATGAGACAATAACCCTGATAAATGCTT
CAATAATATTGAAAAAGGAAGAGTATGAGTATTCAACATTTCCGTGTCGCCCTTATTCCCTTTTTTGCGG
CATTTTGCCTTCCTGTTTTTGCTCACCCAGAAACGCTGGTGAAAGTAAAAGATGCTGAAGATCAGTTGGG
TGCACGAGTGGGTTACATCGAACTGGATCTCAACAGCGGTAAGATCCTTGAGAGTTTTCGCCCCGAAGAA
CGTTTTCCAATGATGAGCACTTTTAAAGTTCTGCTATGTGGCGCGGTATTATCCCGTGTTGACGCCGGGC
AAGAGCAACTCGGTCGCCGCATACACTATTCTCAGAATGACTTGGTTGAGTACTCACCAGTCACAGAAAA
GCATCTTACGGATGGCATGACAGTAAGAGAATTATGCAGTGCTGCCATAACCATGAGTGATAACACTGCG
GCCAACTTACTTCTGACAACGATCGGAGGACCGAAGGAGCTAACCGCTTTTTTGCACAACATGGGGGATC
ATGTAACTCGCCTTGATCGTTGGGAACCGGAGCTGAATGAAGCCATACCAAACGACGAGCGTGACACCAC
GATGCCTGTAGCAATGGCAACAACGTTGCGCAAACTATTAACTGGCGAACTACTTACTCTAGCTTCCCGG
CAACAATTAATAGACTGGATGGAGGCGGATAAAGTTGCAGGACCACTTCTGCGCTCGGCCCTTCCGGCTG
GCTGGTTTATTGCTGATAAATCTGGAGCCGGTGAGCGTGGGTCTCGCGGTATCATTGCAGCACTGGGGCC
AGATGGTAAGCCCTCCCGTATCGTAGTTATCTACACGACGGGGAGTCAGGCAACTATGGATGAACGAAAT
AGACAGATCGCTGAGATAGGTGCCTCACTGATTAAGCATTGGTAACTGTCAGACCAAGTTTACTCATATA
TACTTTAGATTGATTTAAAACTTCATTTTTAATTTAAAAGGATCTAGGTGAAGATCCTTTTTGATAATCT
CATGACCAAAATCCCTTAACGTGAGTTTTCGTTCCACTGAGCGTCAGACCCCGTAGAAAAGATCAAAGGA
TCTTCTTGAGATCCTTTTTTTCTGCGCGTAATCTGCTGCTTGCAAACAAAAAAACCACCGCTACCAGCGG
TGGTTTGTTTGCCGGATCAAGAGCTACCAACTCTTTTTCCGAAGGTAACTGGCTTCAGCAGAGCGCAGAT
ACCAAATACTGTTCTTCTAGTGTAGCCGTAGTTAGGCCACCACTTCAAGAACTCTGTAGCACCGCCTACA
TACCTCGCTCTGCTAATCCTGTTACCAGTGGCTGCTGCCAGTGGCGATAAGTCGTGTCTTACCGGGTTGG
ACTCAAGACGATAGTTACCGGATAAGGCGCAGCGGTCGGGCTGAACGGGGGGTTCGTGCACACAGCCCAG
CTTGGAGCGAACGACCTACACCGAACTGAGATACCTACAGCGTGAGCTATGAGAAAGCGCCACGCTTCCC
GAAGGGAGAAAGGCGGACAGGTATCCGGTAAGCGGCAGGGTCGGAACAGGAGAGCGCACGAGGGAGCTTC
CAGGGGGAAACGCCTGGTATCTTTATAGTCCTGTCGGGTTTCGCCACCTCTGACTTGAGCGTCGATTTTT
GTGATGCTCGTCAGGGGGGCGGAGCCTATGGAAAAACGCCAGCAACGCGGCCTTTTTACGGTTCCTGGCC
TTTTGCTGGCCTTTTGCTCACATGTTCTTTCCTGCGTTATCCCCTGATTCTGTGGATAACCGTATTACCG
CCTTTGAGTGAGCTGATACCGCTCGCCGCAGCCGAACGACCGAGCGCAGCGAGTCAGTGAGCGAGGAAGC
GGAAG
Features (pLannotate 1.2.2; 17 found; start..end, strand, type, name):
      2..55      +  CDS            lacI (fragment): lac repressor; lacI; The lac repressor binds to the lac operator to inhibit transcription in E. coli. This inhibition can be relieved by adding lactose or isopropyl-β-D-thiogalactopyranoside (IPTG).
    388..443     -  polyA_signal   β-globin poly(A) signal: rabbit β-globin polyadenylation signal (Gil and Proudfoot, 1987)
    518..640     -  CDS            HBB: HBB_COLGU - Experimental evidence at transcript level: Swiss-Prot protein existence level 2. Involved in oxygen transport from the lung to the various peripheral tissues. From Colobus guereza (Mantled guereza) (Eastern black-and-white colobus monkey).
    644..1216    -  intron         β-globin intron: intron from rabbit β-globin gene
   1312..1343    -  misc_feature   MCS (fragment): pUC18/19 multiple cloning site
   1437..1475    -  promoter       minimal CMV promoter: human cytomegalovirus (CMV) immediate early promoter
   1493..1708    -  protein_bind   tetracycline response element (fragment): contains seven copies of the tetracycline operator tetO tetracycline repressor TetR
   1708..1753    +  promoter       TRE3GV promoter (fragment): 3rd-generation Tet-responsive promoter that can be activated by binding of Tet-On® 3G, optimized for retroviral and lentiviral vectors
   1829..1856    +  misc_feature   MCS (fragment): pBluescript multiple cloning site
   1861..2580    +  CDS            EGFP: the original enhanced GFP (Yang et al., 1996) mammalian codon-optimized
   2591..2613    +  misc_feature   MCS (fragment): pBluescript multiple cloning site
   2627..2761    -  polyA_signal   SV40 poly(A) signal: SV40 polyadenylation signal
   2784..2867    -  CDS            large T antigen (fragment): large T antigen from SV40 (simian virus 40)
   2861..3091    -  CDS            str (fragment): STR_KLEPN - Protein inferred from homology: Swiss-Prot protein existence level 3. The aminoglycoside phosphotransferases achieve inactivation of their antibiotic substrates by phosphorylation. From Klebsiella pneumoniae.
   3210..3314    +  promoter       AmpR promoter: bla
   3315..4175    +  CDS            AmpR: β-lactamase; bla; confers resistance to ampicillin, carbenicillin, and related antibiotics
   4346..4934    +  rep_origin     ori: high-copy-number ColE1/pMB1/pBR322/pUC origin of replication
