>Addgene plasmid #203134 | Salsa-BC293-P4B1 | addgene full sequence | sequence record 422965 | Addgene NGS Result
AGCGCCCAATACGCAAACCGCCTCTCCCCGCGCGTTGGCCGATTCATTAATGCAGTCGAGGGATCTCCAT
AAGAGAAGAGGGACAGCTATGACTGGGAGTAGTCAGGAGAGGAGGAAAAATCTGGCTAGTAAAACATGTA
AGGAAAATTTTAGGGATGTTAAAGAAAAAAATAACACAAAACAAAATATAAAAAAAATCTAACCTCAAGT
CAAGGCTTTTCTATGGAATAAGGAATGGACAGCAGGGGGCTGTTTCATATACTGATGACCTCTTTATAGC
CAACCTTTGTTCATGGCAGCCAGCATATGGGCATATGTTGCCAAACTCTAAACCAAATACTCATTCTGAT
GTTTTAAATGATTTGCCCTCCCATATGTCCTTCCGAGTGAGAGACACAAAAAATTCCAACACACTATTGC
AATGAAAATAAATTTCCTTTATTAGCCAGAAGTCAGATGCTCAAGGGGCTTCATGATGTCCCCATAATTT
TTGGCAGAGGGAAAAAGATCGATCTCAGTGGTATTTGTGAGCCAGGGCATTGGCCACACCAGCCACCACC
TTCTGATAGGCAGCCTGCACCTGAGGAGTGAATTCTTTGCCAAAATGATGAGACAGCACAACAACCAGCA
CGTTGCCCAGGAGCTGTAGGAAAGAGAAGAAGGCATGAACATGGTTAGCAGAGGGGCCCGGTTTGGACTC
AGAGTATTTTATCCTCATCTCAAACAGTGTATATCATTGTAACCATAAAGAGAAAGGCAGGATGATGACC
AGGGTGTAGTTGTTTCTACCAATAAGAATATTTCCACGCCAGCCAGAATTTATATGCAGAAATATTCTAC
CTTATCATTTAATTATAACAATTGTTCTCTAAAACTGTGCTGAAGTACAATATAATATACCCTGATTGCC
TTGAAAAAAAAGTGATTAGAGAAAGTACTTACAATCTGACAAATAAACAAAAGTGAATTTAAAAATTCGT
TACAAATGCAAGCTAAAGTTTAACGAAAAAGTTACAGAAAATGAAAAGAAAATAAGAGGAGACAATGGTT
GTCAACAGAGTAGAAAGTGAAAGAAACAAAATTATCATGAGGGTCCATGGTGATACAAGGGACATCTTCC
CATTCTAAACAACACCCTGAAAACTTTGCCCCCTCCATATAACATGAATTTTACAATAGCGAAAAAGAAA
GAACAATCAAGGGTCCCCAAACTCACCCTGAAGTTCTCAGCTCTAGAGATATCGTCGAGGCCGCGCTAGC
GTTTAAACTGTCGACCTTAATTAAGAGATCTGCTCGAGGCGCGTCAGCTGACTAGAGGATCCCCGGGTAC
CGAGCTCGAATTCGGGGCCGCGGAGGCTGGATCGGTCCCGGTGTCTTCTATGGAGGTCAAAACAGCGTGG
ATGGCGTCTCCAGGCGATCTGACGGTTCACTAAACGAGCTCTGCTTATATAGGCCTCCCACCGTACACGC
CTACCTCGACCCGGGTACCGAGCTCGACTTTCACTTTTCTCTATCACTGATAGGGAGTGGTAAACTCGAC
TTTCACTTTTCTCTATCACTGATAGGGAGTGGTAAACTCGACTTTCACTTTTCTCTATCACTGATAGGGA
GTGGTAAACTCGACTTTCACTTTTCTCTATCACTGATAGGGAGTGGTAAACTCGACTTTCACTTTTCTCT
ATCACTGATAGGGAGTGGTAAACTCGACCTATATAAGCAGAGCTCGTTTAGTGAACCGTCAGATCGCCTG
GAGACGCCATCCACGCTGTTTTGACCTCCATAGAAGACACCGGGACCGATCCAGCCTCCGCGGCCCCGAA
TTCCTGCAGCGGCCGCTCTAGAACTAGTGGATCCCCGCGGATGGTGAGCAAGGGCGAGGAGCTGTTCACC
GGGGTGGTGCCCATCCTGGTCGAGCTGGACGGCGACGTAAACGGCCACAAGTTCAGCGTGTCCGGCGAGG
GCGAGGGCGATGCCACCTACGGCAAGCTGACCCTGAAGTTCATCTGCACCACCGGCAAGCTGCCCGTGCC
CTGGCCCACCCTCGTGACCACCCTGACCTACGGCGTGCAGTGCTTCAGCCGCTACCCCGACCACATGAAG
CAGCACGACTTCTTCAAGTCCGCCATGCCCGAAGGCTACGTCCAGGAGCGCACCATCTTCTTCAAGGACG
ACGGCAACTACAAGACCCGCGCCGAGGTGAAGTTCGAGGGCGACACCCTGGTGAACCGCATCGAGCTGAA
GGGCATCGACTTCAAGGAGGACGGCAACATCCTGGGGCACAAGCTGGAGTACAACTACAACAGCCACAAC
GTCTATATCATGGCCGACAAGCAGAAGAACGGCATCAAGGTGAACTTCAAGATCCGCCACAACATCGAGG
ACGGCAGCGTGCAGCTCGCCGACCACTACCAGCAGAACACCCCCATCGGCGACGGCCCCGTGCTGCTGCC
CGACAACCACTACCTGAGCACCCAGTCCGCCCTGAGCAAAGACCCCAACGAGAAGCGCGATCACATGGTC
CTGCTGGAGTTCGTGACCGCCGCCGGGATCACTCTCGGCATGGACGAGCTGTACAAGTAAGACAGGTCAA
GAATTCGATATCAACTTGTCGACCTAGTTCTAGAGGATCCAGACATGATAAGATACATTGATGAGTTTGG
ACAAACCACAACTAGAATGCAGTGAAAAAAATGCTTTATTTGTGAAATTTGTGATGCTATTGCTTTATTT
GTAACCATTATAAGCTGCAATAAACAAGTTAACAACAACAATTGCATTCATTTTATGTTTCAGGTTCAGG
GGGAGGTGTGGGAGGTTTTTTAAAGCAAGTAAAACCTCTACAAATGTGGTATGGCTGATTATGATCCTGC
AAGCCTCGTCGTCCTGGCCGGACCACGCTATCTGTGCAAGGTCCCCGGCCCCGGACGCGCGCTCCATGAG
CAGAGCGCCCGCCGCCGAGGCGAAGACTCGGGCGGCGCCCTGCCCGTCCCACCAGGTCAACAGGCGGTAA
CCGGCCTCTTCATCGGGAATGCGCGCGACCTTCAGCATCGCCGGCATGTCCCCCTGGCGGACGGGAAGTA
TCCAGCTCGACCAAGCTGGCCGCGTCGAGTGAAGACGAAAGGGCCTCGTGATACGCCTATTTTTATAGGT
TAATGTCATGATAATAATGGTTTCTTAGACGTCAGGTGGCACTTTTCGGGGAAATGTGCGCGGAACCCCT
ATTTGTTTATTTTTCTAAATACATTCAAATATGTATCCGCTCATGAGACAATAACCCTGATAAATGCTTC
AATAATATTGAAAAAGGAAGAGTATGAGTATTCAACATTTCCGTGTCGCCCTTATTCCCTTTTTTGCGGC
ATTTTGCCTTCCTGTTTTTGCTCACCCAGAAACGCTGGTGAAAGTAAAAGATGCTGAAGATCAGTTGGGT
GCACGAGTGGGTTACATCGAACTGGATCTCAACAGCGGTAAGATCCTTGAGAGTTTTCGCCCCGAAGAAC
GTTTTCCAATGATGAGCACTTTTAAAGTTCTGCTATGTGGCGCGGTATTATCCCGTGTTGACGCCGGGCA
AGAGCAACTCGGTCGCCGCATACACTATTCTCAGAATGACTTGGTTGAGTACTCACCAGTCACAGAAAAG
CATCTTACGGATGGCATGACAGTAAGAGAATTATGCAGTGCTGCCATAACCATGAGTGATAACACTGCGG
CCAACTTACTTCTGACAACGATCGGAGGACCGAAGGAGCTAACCGCTTTTTTGCACAACATGGGGGATCA
TGTAACTCGCCTTGATCGTTGGGAACCGGAGCTGAATGAAGCCATACCAAACGACGAGCGTGACACCACG
ATGCCTGTAGCAATGGCAACAACGTTGCGCAAACTATTAACTGGCGAACTACTTACTCTAGCTTCCCGGC
AACAATTAATAGACTGGATGGAGGCGGATAAAGTTGCAGGACCACTTCTGCGCTCGGCCCTTCCGGCTGG
CTGGTTTATTGCTGATAAATCTGGAGCCGGTGAGCGTGGGTCTCGCGGTATCATTGCAGCACTGGGGCCA
GATGGTAAGCCCTCCCGTATCGTAGTTATCTACACGACGGGGAGTCAGGCAACTATGGATGAACGAAATA
GACAGATCGCTGAGATAGGTGCCTCACTGATTAAGCATTGGTAACTGTCAGACCAAGTTTACTCATATAT
ACTTTAGATTGATTTAAAACTTCATTTTTAATTTAAAAGGATCTAGGTGAAGATCCTTTTTGATAATCTC
ATGACCAAAATCCCTTAACGTGAGTTTTCGTTCCACTGAGCGTCAGACCCCGTAGAAAAGATCAAAGGAT
CTTCTTGAGATCCTTTTTTTCTGCGCGTAATCTGCTGCTTGCAAACAAAAAAACCACCGCTACCAGCGGT
GGTTTGTTTGCCGGATCAAGAGCTACCAACTCTTTTTCCGAAGGTAACTGGCTTCAGCAGAGCGCAGATA
CCAAATACTGTTCTTCTAGTGTAGCCGTAGTTAGGCCACCACTTCAAGAACTCTGTAGCACCGCCTACAT
ACCTCGCTCTGCTAATCCTGTTACCAGTGGCTGCTGCCAGTGGCGATAAGTCGTGTCTTACCGGGTTGGA
CTCAAGACGATAGTTACCGGATAAGGCGCAGCGGTCGGGCTGAACGGGGGGTTCGTGCACACAGCCCAGC
TTGGAGCGAACGACCTACACCGAACTGAGATACCTACAGCGTGAGCTATGAGAAAGCGCCACGCTTCCCG
AAGGGAGAAAGGCGGACAGGTATCCGGTAAGCGGCAGGGTCGGAACAGGAGAGCGCACGAGGGAGCTTCC
AGGGGGAAACGCCTGGTATCTTTATAGTCCTGTCGGGTTTCGCCACCTCTGACTTGAGCGTCGATTTTTG
TGATGCTCGTCAGGGGGGCGGAGCCTATGGAAAAACGCCAGCAACGCGGCCTTTTTACGGTTCCTGGCCT
TTTGCTGGCCTTTTGCTCACATGTTCTTTCCTGCGTTATCCCCTGATTCTGTGGATAACCGTATTACCGC
CTTTGAGTGAGCTGATACCGCTCGCCGCAGCCGAACGACCGAGCGCAGCGAGTCAGTGAGCGAGGAAGCG
GAAG
Features (pLannotate 1.2.2; 16 found; start..end, strand, type, name):
      2..55      +  CDS            lacI (fragment): lac repressor; lacI; The lac repressor binds to the lac operator to inhibit transcription in E. coli. This inhibition can be relieved by adding lactose or isopropyl-β-D-thiogalactopyranoside (IPTG).
    388..443     -  polyA_signal   β-globin poly(A) signal: rabbit β-globin polyadenylation signal (Gil and Proudfoot, 1987)
    518..640     -  CDS            HBB: HBB_COLGU - Experimental evidence at transcript level: Swiss-Prot protein existence level 2. Involved in oxygen transport from the lung to the various peripheral tissues. From Colobus guereza (Mantled guereza) (Eastern black-and-white colobus monkey).
    644..1216    -  intron         β-globin intron: intron from rabbit β-globin gene
   1312..1343    -  misc_feature   MCS (fragment): pUC18/19 multiple cloning site
   1437..1475    -  promoter       minimal CMV promoter: human cytomegalovirus (CMV) immediate early promoter
   1493..1708    -  protein_bind   tetracycline response element (fragment): contains seven copies of the tetracycline operator tetO tetracycline repressor TetR
   1708..1753    +  promoter       TRE3GV promoter (fragment): 3rd-generation Tet-responsive promoter that can be activated by binding of Tet-On® 3G, optimized for retroviral and lentiviral vectors
   1829..1856    +  misc_feature   MCS (fragment): pBluescript multiple cloning site
   1861..2580    +  CDS            EGFP: the original enhanced GFP (Yang et al., 1996) mammalian codon-optimized
   2626..2760    -  polyA_signal   SV40 poly(A) signal: SV40 polyadenylation signal
   2783..2866    -  CDS            large T antigen (fragment): large T antigen from SV40 (simian virus 40)
   2860..3090    -  CDS            str (fragment): STR_KLEPN - Protein inferred from homology: Swiss-Prot protein existence level 3. The aminoglycoside phosphotransferases achieve inactivation of their antibiotic substrates by phosphorylation. From Klebsiella pneumoniae.
   3209..3313    +  promoter       AmpR promoter: bla
   3314..4174    +  CDS            AmpR: β-lactamase; bla; confers resistance to ampicillin, carbenicillin, and related antibiotics
   4345..4933    +  rep_origin     ori: high-copy-number ColE1/pMB1/pBR322/pUC origin of replication
