[The description below was written by a language model from this plasmid's Addgene catalogue record and pLannotate feature annotations shown in this document.]
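Description:
Salsa-BC293-P4B1 is a mammalian expression reporter plasmid of about 5.1 kb built on the pCER206 backbone, one member of a barcoded reporter series for the PRESTO-Salsa multiplexed GPCR bioactivity screening platform. It is maintained in E. coli through a high-copy ColE1/pUC-type origin and selected with ampicillin via the bla gene and its native promoter. No mammalian selection marker is annotated. Short hits to lacI, a streptomycin phosphotransferase and SV40 large T antigen appear to be backbone remnants rather than functional genes.

The payload is a synthetic insert of roughly 730 bp, listed as EGFP/BC293, under a Tet response element promoter. The feature tables show a central block of tetO repeats flanked on each side by a minimal promoter, which suggests a bidirectional tetracycline-responsive arrangement. On the forward side, a TRE3G-type minimal promoter fragment drives mammalian codon-optimised EGFP, followed by a short polylinker region and an SV40 polyadenylation signal annotated on the opposite strand. The barcode itself is not annotated. The BsrGI and HindIII cloning sites and the insert size suggest it sits just downstream of the EGFP coding sequence, but the record does not give its position. On the reverse side, a minimal CMV promoter faces a polylinker fragment, a rabbit β-globin intron, a globin exon fragment and a β-globin poly(A) signal, with no coding insert annotated in that arm.

In use, a tetracycline-controlled transactivator binding the TRE would induce a transcript carrying EGFP and the unique BC293 barcode, presumably letting reporter activity be read out by barcode in pooled assays. The record does not detail the assay or the meaning of the P4B1 designation. The depositor and repository sequences differ by one nucleotide and have essentially identical annotations.
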