Addgene plasmid #203134: Salsa-BC293-P4B1
Purpose: Expression of barcoded reporter plasmid for PRESTO-Salsa; EGFP/BC293
Depositing lab: Noah Palm. Depositing organization: Yale University. Publication: Highly multiplexed bioactivity screening reveals human and microbiota metabolome-GPCRome interactions. Chen H, Rosen CE, Gonzalez-Hernandez JA, Song D, Potempa J, Ring AM, Palm NW. Cell. 2023 Jul 6;186(14):3095-3110.e19. doi: 10.1016/j.cell.2023.05.024. Epub 2023 Jun 14. PubMed 37321219.
Backbone
  Vector backbone: pCER206
  Vector type: Mammalian Expression
Growth in bacteria
  Bacterial resistance: Ampicillin, 100 μg/mL
  Growth temperature: 37°C
  Growth strain: DH5alpha
  Copy number: High Copy
Gene/Insert
  Gene/Insert name: EGFP/BC293
  Species: Synthetic
  Insert size (bp): 730
  Promoter: Tet Response Element (TRE)
  Cloning method: Restriction Enzyme; 5′ cloning site BsrGI (not destroyed); 3′ cloning site HindIII (not destroyed)
  Sequencing primers: 5′ Custom primer (GAAGCGCGATCACATGG)
Terms and licenses: Academic/Nonprofit Terms; Industry Terms: Not Available to Industry
How to cite: Salsa-BC293-P4B1 was a gift from Noah Palm (Addgene plasmid # 203134 ; http://n2t.net/addgene:203134 ; RRID:Addgene_203134)
