>Addgene plasmid #203134 | Salsa-BC293-P4B1 | depositor partial sequence | sequence record 394007 | BC293
GACAGGTCAA
